Addgene plasmid #40397: pBACgus4x/cdc37/RocCOR LRRK2 1867-2161
Depositing lab: Michael J Fox Foundation MJFF. Depositing organization: Michael J Fox Foundation.
Backbone
  Vector backbone: pBACgus4x/cdc37
  Backbone manufacturer: Novagen
  Vector type: Baculovirus
Growth in bacteria
  Bacterial resistance: Ampicillin, 100 μg/mL
  Growth temperature: 37°C
  Growth strain: Top10
  Copy number: High Copy
Gene/Insert
  Gene/Insert name: LRRK2
  Species: H. sapiens (human)
  Mutation: WT aa1867-2161
  Entrez Gene: LRRK2 (a.k.a. AURA17, DARDARIN, PARK8, RIPK7, ROCO2)
  Promoter: polH
  Tag / fusion protein: HisTev (N terminal on insert)
  Cloning method: Restriction Enzyme; 5′ cloning site BamHI (destroyed during cloning); 3′ cloning site HindIII (destroyed during cloning)
  Sequencing primers: 5′ DSP2466For:GAATTTCGTCGACAGATC; 3′ DSP2466Rev:AATAACCCGGATCAGCTT
Terms and licenses: Academic/Nonprofit Terms; Industry Terms
Depositor comments: Co-expresses cdc37
How to cite: pBACgus4x/cdc37/RocCOR LRRK2 1867-2161 was a gift from Michael J Fox Foundation MJFF (Addgene plasmid # 40397 ; http://n2t.net/addgene:40397 ; RRID:Addgene_40397)
