[The description below was written by a language model from this plasmid's Addgene catalogue record and pLannotate feature annotations shown in this document.]
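Description:
pBACgus4x/cdc37/RocCOR LRRK2 1867-2161 is a baculovirus transfer plasmid built on Novagen's multi-promoter pBACgus4x backbone, already modified to carry the human co-chaperone CDC37. In bacteria it is maintained as a high-copy plasmid through a ColE1/pUC-type origin and selected with ampicillin (AmpR); an f1 origin is also present. The expression region is flanked by baculoviral sequences (lef2/ORF603 on one side, part of ORF1629 on the other). These serve as homology arms for recombination with baculovirus DNA in insect cells, moving the cassettes into the viral genome. A β-glucuronidase (GUS) gene under the late p6.9 promoter travels with them, acting as a reporter for recombinant virus.

The payload is a wild-type fragment of human LRRK2, the Parkinson's disease-linked kinase, placed downstream of a polyhedrin (polH) promoter for very late, high-level expression in infected insect cells. The catalogue lists an N-terminal His tag with a TEV cleavage site. The backbone's array of alternating, oppositely oriented p10 and polyhedrin promoters allows co-expression: CDC37 lies on the opposite strand immediately downstream of a reverse-oriented p10 promoter. It presumably stabilises the LRRK2 fragment, since CDC37 recruits kinase clients to Hsp90.

The record contains some discrepancies. The catalogue gives residues 1867–2161 (about 295 amino acids), whereas the annotated LRRK2 coding segment spans about 2.6 kb, far longer than that range would need. The name's "RocCOR" label also sits oddly with the stated residue range. The annotation additionally detects a short His-tag fragment downstream of the insert, and it is unclear whether this is in frame. The exact boundaries should be checked against the full sequence. The construct appears intended for producing recombinant LRRK2 domain protein in insect cells for purification and biochemical or structural work.
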