Features (pLannotate 1.2.2; 21 found; start..end, strand, type, name):
    665..774     -  promoter       p10 promoter: baculovirus promoter for expression in insect cells
    764..871     -  CDS            P26 (fragment): POXIN_NPVOP - Protein inferred from homology: Swiss-Prot protein existence level 3. Nuclease that cleaves host 2',3'-cGAMP. From Orgyia pseudotsugata multicapsid polyhedrosis virus (OpMNPV).
    925..1016    -  promoter       polyhedrin promoter: polh from Autographa californica; promoter for the baculovirus polyhedrin gene
   1041..1150    +  promoter       p10 promoter: baculovirus promoter for expression in insect cells
   1170..1217    +  polyA_signal   poly(A) signal: synthetic polyadenylation signal
   1256..1347    +  promoter       polyhedrin promoter: polh from Autographa californica; promoter for the baculovirus polyhedrin gene
   1411..3981    +  CDS            LRRK2 (fragment): LRRK2_HUMAN - Also known as PARK8. Experimental evidence at protein level: Swiss-Prot protein existence level 1. Serine/threonine-protein kinase which phosphorylates a broad range of proteins involved in multiple processes such as neuronal plasticity, autophagy, and vesicle trafficking (PubMed:20949042, PubMed:22012985, PubMed:26824392, PubMed:29125462, PubMed:28720718, PubMed:29127255, PubMed:30398148, PubMed:29212815, PubMed:30635421, PubMed:21850687, PubMed:23395371, PubMed:17114044, PubMed:24687852, PubMed:26014385, PubMed:25201882). Is a key regulator of RAB GTPases by regulating the GTP/
   4007..4024    +  CDS            9xHis (fragment): 9xHis affinity tag
   4061..5418    +  misc_recomb    baculovirus recombination region (ORF1629): contains part of ORF1629
   5416..5493    -  CDS            P61 (fragment): P78_NPVAC - Experimental evidence at protein level: Swiss-Prot protein existence level 1. Plays a role in the transport of the nucleocapsids from the cytoplasm toward the host nucleus together with the host actin- polymerizing Arp2/3 complex. From Autographa californica nuclear polyhedrosis virus (AcMNPV).
   5681..6269    -  rep_origin     ori: high-copy-number ColE1/pMB1/pBR322/pUC origin of replication
   6440..7300    -  CDS            AmpR: β-lactamase; bla; confers resistance to ampicillin, carbenicillin, and related antibiotics
   7301..7405    -  promoter       AmpR promoter: bla
   7432..7887    +  rep_origin     f1 ori (sequence partly withheld): f1 bacteriophage origin of replication; arrow indicates direction of (+) strand synthesis
   7892..7958    -  CDS            lacZα (fragment): LacZα fragment of β-galactosidase; lacZ fragment
   8286..8410    +  CDS            lef2: baculovirus late expression factor 2
   8448..9053    +  CDS            ORF603: baculovirus ORF603 protein
   9124..10929   -  CDS            GUS: β-glucuronidase; uidA (or gusA) from E. coli
  10944..11259   -  promoter       p6.9 promoter: Autographa californica p6.9; baculovirus late basic protein promoter
  11277..11325   -  polyA_signal   poly(A) signal: synthetic polyadenylation signal
  11370..656     -  CDS            CDC37 (across the origin): CDC37_HUMAN - Also known as CDC37A. Experimental evidence at protein level: Swiss-Prot protein existence level 1. Co-chaperone that binds to numerous kinases and promotes their interaction with the Hsp90 complex, resulting in stabilization and promotion of their activity (PubMed:8666233). Inhibits HSP90AA1 ATPase activity (PubMed:23569206). From Homo sapiens (Human).
>Addgene plasmid #40397 | pBACgus4x/cdc37/RocCOR LRRK2 1867-2161 | depositor full sequence | sequence record 52074 | pBACgus4x/cdc37/RocCOR LRRK2 1867-2161 sequence 11847 bps
ATAAATTGCATGACGATTGTCTGGTGGGCCACCTGCTCCATGAGTGCACATTTCTCCTCCACCTCTAGGT
CAATGCACCAAATGACCAGGTAATTGGCTGTCTCCTCGCACACCAGGTGGACGTTGTCTGACAGGTACTT
TTGGCTGTCATCCCAGCGGCGAAGCATGCCAAAGTGCTTGATCTGTTTCTCGTATTTTTCCACGAAGGTC
TTGTGTTTCTGCTCCCTCACCTCCTCTGAGTCCTCCTCCGTCTTCTCGGGCTTGGTATTTACCATGCTCT
TGCTGAAGCCGTCTTTGCTGAGCGTGTCCACGTTCCAGGGCATGCTCTTCTCCTTCTTGCGCATCTCCTC
CAGCTTCTGCTCCCAGCTCCGCTCCTCCTTGCGCAGCTGCTGTGCCTCGGCCTGCAGGCGCTCCAGCTCT
GCCTTGCCGCCCTCGGCCACCTCCAGCTCCTTCAGTTTCCTCTGGCACTCGGCCACCTTGCGCTTGCACT
CGCGGCAGCCCCTGTCCAGTTCCTCCTTCTCCTTCTGGAACTGCTCCATGCGTTCCACCCGGGCCTGATG
CCGCCAGCGGAAGAGACTGGCCGTGTCGATGTTGGGGTGCGTCTCGTCTTCATCATCAGACACCTCAATG
TGGTCCCACACGCTGTAGTCCACCATGGATCTGTGATTGTAAATAAAATGTAATTTACAGTATAGTATTT
TAATTAATATACAAATGATTTGATAATAATTCTTATTTAACTATAATATATTGTGTTGGGTTGAATTAAA
GGTCCCGGCATCCTCAAATGCATAATTTCATAGTCCCCCTTGTTGTAAGTGATGCGTATTTCTGAATCTT
TGTAAAATAGCACACAAGACTCCAACGCGTTTGGCGTTTTATTTTCTTGCTCGACTCTAGTTTATTAGGC
CTCTAGAGATCCGTATTTATAGGTTTTTTTATTACAAAACTGTTACGAAAACAGTAAAATACTTATTTAT
TTGCGAGATGGTTATCATTTTAATTATCTCCATGATCCAATAACCTAGAATAAAGGGCCCGACCTTTAAT
TCAACCCAACACAATATATTATAGTTAAATAAGAATTATTATCAAATCATTTGTATATTAATTAAAATAC
TATACTGTAAATTACATTTTATTTACAATCACAGATCCCCGGGACTAGTAATAAAAGATGTTTATTTTCA
TTAGATGTGTGTGTTGGTTTTTTGTGTCTAGTAATAAAACCTAGAGGATCGATCCCCCGGATCTGATCAT
GGAGATAATTAAAATGATAACCATCTCGCAAATAAATAAGTATTTTACTGTTTTCGTAACAGTTTTGTAA
TAAAAAAACCTATAAATATCGGATCCGGATCCATGCACCACCATCACCACCATCACCACGAGAACCTTTA
TTTCCAAGGAAATTTTGACTTTAAACATATTGGGTGTAAAGCAAAAGACATTATTAGGTTCTTGCAGCAA
CGCCTTAAGAAGGCAGTGCCGTACAATAGAATGAAACTTATGATCGTTGGTAATACGGGTTCTGGTAAAA
CGACTCTATTACAACAGTTGATGAAAACGAAGAAGAGCGATCTAGGAATGCAAAGCGCTACCGTCGGCAT
AGACGTCAAAGATTGGCCTATACAAATACGGGACAAACGCAAACGTGACCTCGTGTTGAACGTTTGGGAC
TTTGCTGGCCGGGAAGAATTTTACTCTACACATCCGCATTTTATGACTCAACGCGCTTTGTACCTTGCAG
TGTATGATTTGTCCAAGGGACAGGCTGAGGTCGACGCAATGAAGCCCTGGTTGTTTAATATTAAAGCGCG
CGCATCATCGTCTCCGGTGATTCTTGTCGGAACCCATCTCGATGTGAGTGACGAGAAACAACGCAAAGCG
TGCATGAGTAAAATCACAAAAGAATTACTGAATAAACGAGGTTTTCCGGCGATACGCGATTATCACTTTG
TGAATGCAACTGAAGAATCCGACGCTTTGGCGAAATTGCGCAAAACCATTATAAATGAGAGCCTAAACTT
TAAAATACGCGACCAATTAGTGGTGGGTCAACTTATTCCGGATTGCTACGTAGAGTTGGAAAAGATAATT
CTCTCTGAACGCAAGAACGTGCCCATTGAATTTCCGGTGATCGACCGTAAACGTCTTTTGCAATTGGTCC
GTGAAAATCAATTGCAATTGGACGAGAACGAATTGCCTCACGCGGTGCACTTCTTAAACGAGAGCGGCGT
CTTGCTTCATTTTCAGGACCCGGCGTTGCAACTGAGTGACCTATACTTCGTGGAACCGAAATGGCTATGT
AAGATCATGGCGCAAATTCTGACTGTTAAAGTTGAAGGTTGTCCTAAACATCCCAAAGGCATAATTTCGA
GGCGAGACGTGGAGAAGTTCTTGAGTAAGAAACGTAAATTTCCGAAGAATTACATGAGCCAATACTTTAA
ATTGTTGGAGAAATTTCAGATTGCGTTGCCGATTGGAGAAGAATACTTACTGGTCCCGAGCTCGCTGAGC
GACCATCGCCCGGTTATTGAACTACCGCATTGCGAGAACAGCGAGATAATTATACGCCTGTACGAGATGC
CCTACTTTCCCATGGGCTTCTGGAGCAGATTGATTAACAGATTGTTGGAGATCAGCCCCTACATGCTGTC
AGGTCGAGAGCGCGCACTACGCCCCAATCGTATGTATTGGCGGCAGGGCATATATTTGAATTGGTCGCCG
GAAGCATACTGTCTAGTAGGCTCAGAAGTCTTAGATAATCACCCGGAGTCTTTTCTTAAAATTACCGTGC
CGAGCTGCCGTAAAGGGTGTATCTTGTTAGGCCAAGTGGTCGACCACATTGATAGCTTGATGGAAGAATG
GTTTCCAGGCCTCCTTGAAATCGACATTTGCGGCGAGGGCGAGACACTCTTGAAGAAGTGGGCGTTGTAT
TCTTTTAACGATGGCGAGGAGCACCAGAAGATACTGCTAGATGACCTGATGAAGAAAGCGGAAGAAGGCG
ACCTGTTGGTGAACCCTGACCAGCCGAGATTGACGATACCCATTTCACAAATAGCACCTGACCTAATTTT
GGCCGATTTGCCTCGCAATATTATGCTAAACAACGACGAGTTAGAGTTTGAGCAAGCTCCCGAATTTCTA
CTAGGCGACGGTTCTTTTGGCTCGGTATACCGAGCGGCTTATGAAGGCGAAGAAGTGGCTGTTAAGATCT
TCAACAAGCACACCTCGCTCCGTCTGCTCCGTCAGGAACTGGTCGTTCTGTGTCATCTGCACCATCCGAG
CCTCATCTCCCTGCTGGCCGCTGGCATCCGTCCTCGTATGCTGGTGATGGAGCTGGCATCCAAGGGCTCT
CTCGACCGCCTGCTGCAGCAGGACAAGGCTTCTCTGACCCGTACTCTGCAGCATCGTATCGCTCTGCATG
TAGCTGACGGCCTGCGTTATCTTCATTCTGCAATGATCATTTATCGCGACCTGAAACCTCATAATGTACT
GCTGTTTACTCTGTACCCGAACGCTGCCATCATCGCTAAGATTGCAGACTATGGTATTGCGCAGTACTGC
TGCCGCATGGGCATTAAAACAAGCGAAGGTACGCCGGGTTTCCGTGCTCCAGAAGTGGCTCGTGGCAACG
TTATTTACAACCAGCAAGCTGACGTTTACTCGTTCGGTCTGCTCCTGTACGATATCCTGACTACCGGCGG
CCGTATCGTAGAAGGTCTGAAGTTCCCTAACGAATTCGACGAACTGGAAATCCAGGGCAAGCTGCCAGAC
CCGGTTAAAGAATACGGTTGCGCTCCGTGGCCGATGGTAGAGAAGCTCATCAAACAGTGCCTTAAAGAAA
ACCCTCAGGAACGTCCAACCTCTGCTCAAGTGTTCGACATCCTTAACAGCGCTGAACTCGTCTGTCTGAC
TCGCCGTATTCTCCTGCCTAAGAATGTTATCGTGGAATGTATGGTTGCTACTCACCATAACTGATAAGCT
TGCGGCCGCACTCGAGCACCACCACCACCACCACTAACCTAGGTAGCTGAGCGCATGCAAGCTGATCCGG
GTTATTAGTACATTTATTAAGCGCTAGATTCTGTGCGTTGTTGATTTACAGACAATTGTTGTACGTATTT
TAATAATTCATTAAATTTATAATCTTTAGGGTGGTATGTTAGAGCGAAAATCAAATGATTTTCAGCGTCT
TTATATCTGAATTTAAATATTAAATCCTCAATAGATTTGTAAAATAGGTTTCGATTAGTTTCAAACAAGG
GTTGTTTTTCCGAACCGATGGCTGGACTATCTAATGGATTTTCGCTCAACGCCACAAAACTTGCCAAATC
TTGTAGCAGCAATCTAGCTTTGTCGATATTCGTTTGTGTTTTGTTTTGTAATAAAGGTTCGACGTCGTTC
AAAATATTATGCGCTTTTGTATTTCTTTCATCACTGTCGTTAGTGTACAATTGACTCGACGTAAACACGT
TAAATAGAGCTTGGACATATTTAACATCGGGCGTGTTAGCTTTATTAGGCCGATTATCGTCGTCGTCCCA
ACCCTCGTCGTTAGAAGTTGCTTCCGAAGACGATTTTGCCATAGCCACACGACGCCTATTAATTGTGTCG
GCTAACACGTCCGCGATCAAATTTGTAGTTGAGCTTTTTGGAATTATTTCTGATTGCGGGCGTTTTTGGG
CGGGTTTCAATCTAACTGTGCCCGATTTTAATTCAGACAACACGTTAGAAAGCGATGGTGCAGGCGGTGG
TAACATTTCAGACGGCAAATCTACTAATGGCGGCGGTGGTGGAGCTGATGATAAATCTACCATCGGTGGA
GGCGCAGGCGGGGCTGGCGGCGGAGGCGGAGGCGGAGGTGGTGGCGGTGATGCAGACGGCGGTTTAGGCT
CAAATGTCTCTTTAGGCAACACAGTCGGCACCTCAACTATTGTACTGGTTTCGGGCGCCGTTTTTGGTTT
GACCGGTCTGAGACGAGTGCGATTTTTTTCGTTTCTAATAGCTTCCAACAATTGTTGTCTGTCGTCTAAA
GGTGCAGCGGGTTGAGGTTCCGTCGGCATTGGTGGAGCGGGCGGCAATTCAGACATCGATGGTGGTGGTG
GTGGTGGAGGCGCTGGAATGTTAGGCACGGGAGAAGGTGGTGGCGGCGGTGCCGCCGGTATAATTTGTTC
TGGTTTAGTTTGTTCGCGCACGATTGTGGGCACCGGCGCAGGCGCCGCTGGCTGCACAACGGAAGGTCGT
CTGCTTCGAGGCAGCGCTTGGGGTGGTGGCAATTCAATATTATAATTGGAATACAAATCGTAAAAATCTG
CTATAAGCATTGTAATTTCGCTATCGTTTACCGTGCCGATATTTAACAACCGCTCAATGTAAGCAATTGT
ATTGTAAAGAGATTGTCTCAAGCTCGGATCGATCCCGCACGCCGATAACAAGCCTTTTCATTTTTACTAC
AGCATTGTAGTGGCGAGACACTTCGCTGTCGTCGAGGTTTAAACGCTTCCTCGCTCACTGACTCGCTGCG
CTCGGTCGTTCGGCTGCGGCGAGCGGTATCAGCTCACTCAAAGGCGGTAATACGGTTATCCACAGAATCA
GGGGATAACGCAGGAAAGAACATGTGAGCAAAAGGCCAGCAAAAGGCCAGGAACCGTAAAAAGGCCGCGT
TGCTGGCGTTTTTCCATAGGCTCCGCCCCCCTGACGAGCATCACAAAAATCGACGCTCAAGTCAGAGGTG
GCGAAACCCGACAGGACTATAAAGATACCAGGCGTTTCCCCCTGGAAGCTCCCTCGTGCGCTCTCCTGTT
CCGACCCTGCCGCTTACCGGATACCTGTCCGCCTTTCTCCCTTCGGGAAGCGTGGCGCTTTCTCATAGCT
CACGCTGTAGGTATCTCAGTTCGGTGTAGGTCGTTCGCTCCAAGCTGGGCTGTGTGCACGAACCCCCCGT
TCAGCCCGACCGCTGCGCCTTATCCGGTAACTATCGTCTTGAGTCCAACCCGGTAAGACACGACTTATCG
CCACTGGCAGCAGCCACTGGTAACAGGATTAGCAGAGCGAGGTATGTAGGCGGTGCTACAGAGTTCTTGA
AGTGGTGGCCTAACTACGGCTACACTAGAAGGACAGTATTTGGTATCTGCGCTCTGCTGAAGCCAGTTAC
CTTCGGAAAAAGAGTTGGTAGCTCTTGATCCGGCAAACAAACCACCGCTGGTAGCGGTGGTTTTTTTGTT
TGCAAGCAGCAGATTACGCGCAGAAAAAAAGGATCTCAAGAAGATCCTTTGATCTTTTCTACGGGGTCTG
ACGCTCAGTGGAACGAAAACTCACGTTAAGGGATTTTGGTCATGAGATTATCAAAAAGGATCTTCACCTA
GATCCTTTTAAATTAAAAATGAAGTTTTAAATCAATCTAAAGTATATATGAGTAAACTTGGTCTGACAGT
TACCAATGCTTAATCAGTGAGGCACCTATCTCAGCGATCTGTCTATTTCGTTCATCCATAGTTGCCTGAC
TCCCCGTCGTGTAGATAACTACGATACGGGAGGGCTTACCATCTGGCCCCAGTGCTGCAATGATACCGCG
AGACCCACGCTCACCGGCTCCAGATTTATCAGCAATAAACCAGCCAGCCGGAAGGGCCGAGCGCAGAAGT
GGTCCTGCAACTTTATCCGCCTCCATCCAGTCTATTAATTGTTGCCGGGAAGCTAGAGTAAGTAGTTCGC
CAGTTAATAGTTTGCGCAACGTTGTTGCCATTGCTACAGGCATCGTGGTGTCACGCTCGTCGTTTGGTAT
GGCTTCATTCAGCTCCGGTTCCCAACGATCAAGGCGAGTTACATGATCCCCCATGTTGTGCAAAAAAGCG
GTTAGCTCCTTCGGTCCTCCGATCGTTGTCAGAAGTAAGTTGGCCGCAGTGTTATCACTCATGGTTATGG
CAGCACTGCATAATTCTCTTACTGTCATGCCATCCGTAAGATGCTTTTCTGTGACTGGTGAGTACTCAAC
CAAGTCATTCTGAGAATAGTGTATGCGGCGACCGAGTTGCTCTTGCCCGGCGTCAATACGGGATAATACC
GCGCCACATAGCAGAACTTTAAAAGTGCTCATCATTGGAAAACGTTCTTCGGGGCGAAAACTCTCAAGGA
TCTTACCGCTGTTGAGATCCAGTTCGATGTAACCCACTCGTGCACCCAACTGATCTTCAGCATCTTTTAC
TTTCACCAGCGTTTCTGGGTGAGCAAAAACAGGAAGGCAAAATGCCGCAAAAAAGGGAATAAGGGCGACA
CGGAAATGTTGAATACTCATACTCTTCCTTTTTCAATATTATTGAAGCATTTATCAGGGTTATTGTCTCA
TGAGCGGATACATATTTGAATGTATTTAGAAAAATAAACAAATAGGGGTTCCGCGCACATTTCCCCGAAA
AGTGCCACCTG
[124 nt withheld, positions 7432-7555]
C
[91 nt withheld, positions 7557-7647]
A
[49 nt withheld, positions 7649-7697]
CCTTTGACGTTGGAGTCCACGTTCTTT
[37 nt withheld, positions 7725-7761]
ACCCTATCTCGGTCTATTCTTTTGATTTATAAGGGATTTTGCCGATTTCGGCCTATTGGTTAAAAAATGA
GCTGATTTAACAAAAATTTAACGCGAATTTTAACAAAATATTAACGTTTACAATTTCCCATTCGCCATTC
AGGCTGCGCAACTGTTGGGAAGGGCGATCGGTGCGGGCCTCTTCGCTATTACGCCAGGAACGGCTCCGCC
CACTATTAATGAAATTAAAAATTCCAATTTTAAAAAACGCAGCAAGAGAAACATTTGTATGAAAGAATGC
GTAGAAGGAAAGAAAAATGTCGTCGACATGCTGAACAACAAGATTAATATGCCTCCGTGTATAAAAAAAA
TATTGAACGATTTGAAAGAAAACAATGTACCGCGCGGCGGTATGTACAGGAAGAGGTTTATACTAAACTG
TTACATTGCAAACGTGGTTTCGTGTGCCAAGTGTGAAAACCGATGTTTAATCAAGGCTCTGACGCATTTC
TACAACCACGACTCCAAGTGTGTGGGTGAAGTCATGCATCTTTTAATCAAATCCCAAGATGTGTATAAAC
CACCAAACTGCCAAAAAATGAAAACTGTCGACAAGCTCTGTCCGTTTGCTGGCAACTGCAAGGGTCTCAA
TCCTATTTGTAATTATTGAATAATAAAACAATTATAAATGCTAAATTTGTTTTTTATTAACGATACAAAC
CAAACGCAACAAGAACATTTGTAGTATTATCTATAATTGAAAACGCGTAGTTATAATCGCTGAGGTAATA
TTTAAAATCATTTTCAAATGATTCACAGTTAATTTGCGACAATATAATTTTATTTTCACATAAACTAGAC
GCCTTGTCGTCTTCTTCTTCGTATTCCTTCTCTTTTTCATTTTTCTCTTCATAAAAATTAACATAGTTAT
TATCGTATCCATATATGTATCTATCGTATAGAGTAAATTTTTTGTTGTCATAAATATATATGTCTTTTTT
AATGGGGTGTATAGTACCGCTGCGCATAGTTTTTCTGTAATTTACAACAGTGCTATTTTCTGGTAGTTCT
TCGGAGTGTGTTGCTTTAATTATTAAATTTATATAATCAATGAATTTGGGATCGTCGGTTTTGTACAATA
TGTTGCCGGCATAGTACGCAGCTTCTTCTAGTTCAATTACACCATTTTTTAGCAGCACCGGATTAACATA
ACTTTCCAAAATGTTGTACGAACCGTTAAACAAAAACAGTTCACCTCCCTTTTCTATACTATTGTCTGCG
AGCAGTTGTTTGTTGTTAAAAATAACAGCCATTGTAATGAGACGCACAAACTAATATCACAAACTGGAAA
TGTCTATCAATATATAGTTGCTGATCAGATCCTCATTGTTTGCCTCCCTGCTGCGGTTTTTCACCGAAGT
TCATGCCAGTCCAGCGTTTTTGCAGCAGAAAAGCCGCCGACTTCGGTTTGCGGTCGCGAGTGAAGATCCC
TTTCTTGTTACCGCCAACGCGCAATATGCCTTGCGAGGTCGCAAAATCGGCGAAATTCCATACCTGTTCA
CCGACGACGGCGCTGACGCGATCAAAGACGCGGTGATACATATCCAGCCATGCACACTGATACTCTTCAC
TCCACATGTCGGTGTACATTGAGTGCAGCCCGGCTAACGTATCCACGCCGTATTCGGTGATGATAATCGG
CTGATGCAGTTTCTCCTGCCAGGCCAGAAGTTCTTTTTCCAGTACCTTCTCTGCCGTTTCCAAATCGCCG
CTTTGGACATACCATCCGTAATAACGGTTCAGGCACAGCACATCAAAGAGATCGCTGATGGTATCGGTGT
GAGCGTCGCAGAACATTACATTGACGCAGGTGATCGGACGCGTCGGGTCGAGTTTACGCGTTGCTTCCGC
CAGTGGCGCGAAATATTCCCGTGCACCTTGCGGACGGGTATCCGGTTCGTTGGCAATACTCCACATCACC
ACGCTTGGGTGGTTTTTGTCACGCGCTATCAGCTCTTTAATCGCCTGTAAGTGCGCTTGCTGAGTTTCCC
CGTTGACTGCCTCTTCGCTGTACAGTTCTTTCGGCTTGTTGCCCGCTTCGAAACCAATGCCTAAAGAGAG
CGAAAAGCCGACAGCAGCAGTTTCATCAATCACCACGATGCCATGTTCATCTGCCCAGTCGAGCATCTCT
TCAGCGTAAGGGTAATGCGAGGTACGGTAGGAGTTGGCCCCAATCCAGTCCATTAATGCGTGGTCGTGCA
CCATCAGCACGTTATCGAATCCTTTGCCACGTAAGTCCGCATCTTCATGACGACCAAAGCCAGTAAAGTA
GAACGGTTTGTGGTTAATCAGGAACTGTTGGCCCTTCACTGCCACTGACCGGATGCCGACGCGAAGCGGG
TAGATATCACACTCTGTCTGGCTTTTGGCTGTGACGCACAGTTCATAGAGATAACCTTCACCCGGTTGCC
AGAGGTGCGGATTCACCACTTGCAAAGTCCCGCTAGTGCCTTGTCCAGTTGCAACCACCTGTTGATCCGC
ATCACGCAGTTCAACGCTGACATCACCATTGGCCACCACCTGCCAGTCAACAGACGCGTGGTTACAGTCT
TGCGCGACATGCGTCACCACGGTGATATCGTCCACCCAGGTGTTCGGCGTGGTGTAGAGCATTACGCTGC
GATGGATTCCGGCATAGTTAAAGAAATCATGGAAGTAAGACTGCTTTTTCTTGCCGTTTTCGTCGGTAAT
CACCATTCCCGGCGGGATAGTCTGCCAGTTCAGTTCGTTGTTCACACAAACGGTGATACGTACACTTTTC
CCGGCAATAACATACGGCGTGACATCGGCTTCAAATGGCGTATAGCCGCCCTGATGCTCCATCACTTCCT
GATTATTGACCCACACTTTGCCGTAATGAGTGACCGCATCGAAACGCAGCACGATACGCTGGCCTGCCCA
ACCTTTCGGTATAAAGACTTCGCGCTGATACCAGACGTTGCCCGCATAATTACGAATATCTGCATCGGCG
AACTGATCGTTAAAACTGCCTGGCACAGCAATTGCCCGGCTTTCTTGTAACGCGCTTTCCCACCAACGCT
GATCAATTCCACAGTTTTCGCGATCCAGACTGAATGCCCACAGGCCGTCGAGTTTTTTGATTTCACGGGT
TGGGGTTTCTACAGGACGGACCATATTTATAGGTGTAATTTATGTAGCTGTAATTTTTACCTTATTAATA
TTTTTTACGCTTTGCATTCGACGACTGAACTCCCAAATATATGTTTAACTCGTCTTGGTCGTTTGAATTT
TTGTTGCTGTGTTTCCTAATATTTTCCATCACCTTAAATATGTTATTGTAATCCTCAATGTTGAACTTGC
AATTGGACACGGCATAGTTTTCCATAGTCGTGTAAAACATGGTATTGGCTGCATTGTAATACATCCGACT
GAGCGGGTACGGATCTATGTGTTTGAGCAGCCTGTTCAAAAACTCTGCATCGTCGCAAAACGGAATTTCG
TCGACAGATCGTAACCACACAAAAAACCAACACACAGTTCTAATGAAAATAAAGAACTTTTATTATCCTC
AGGTCTAGCTGGAATTCTTATCAGGTTTCAGGCTCGGGCACACTGACATCCTTCTCATCGCCCGTCTTGG
GAACAGCTTCCAGTAATGGGTCCCCAGGACCTGCCTCCTCTCCCTCCTTGGCCTCGCTGGCCTTAGAGTT
GGGGACCCAGAGGCCAGAGTCAATGCAGCGCTGCATGTGGTACTTTGCGTCGGTGGGGTCCATCTTGCTG
ATGGCGTCCTGCAGCATCTGCACGTCCTTCACATCGAAGCACTTCTGGAGTTCCTCAGGGAGGGACTCGT
AGACCTCGACGGGGTCCAGGCCGCCGGGGCCGAGCCGCTTCTTGCGCTCCTCCTCCTCGTACTCCTTCAT
GGCCTTCTCGATGCGCAGCTTGGCACGGCCCCGCACACGCTCCTTGAAGGCTTCCAGCTCGTCGTTGAAG
CCCTCCATGTACTGGCGATCGGCTGTCTTAATCTTAGTGAAGAACTGCCGGAAGCAGGCCCGGGGGTCCA
CCTTTAGGCTCTTGGCCAGCTCCAGG
