>Addgene plasmid #40397 | pBACgus4x/cdc37/RocCOR LRRK2 1867-2161 | addgene partial sequence | sequence record 53070 | DSP2466Rev 5'-AATAACCCGGATCAGCTT-3'
GTGGTGGTGGTGGTGGTGCTCGAGTGCGGCCGCAAGCTTATCATCAGTTATGGTGAGTAGCAACCATACA
TTCCACGATAACATTCTTAGGCAGGAGAATACGGCGAGTCAGACAGACGAGTTCAGCGCTGTTAAGGATG
TCGAACACTTGAGCAGAGGTTGGACGTTCCTGAGGGTTTTCTTTAAGGCACTGTTTGATGAGCTTCTCTA
CCATCGGCCACGGAGCGCAACCGTATTCTTTAACCGGGTCTGGCAGCTTGCCCTGGATTTCCAGTTCGTC
