>Addgene plasmid #40397 | pBACgus4x/cdc37/RocCOR LRRK2 1867-2161 | addgene partial sequence | sequence record 53072 | DSP2466For 5'-GAATTTCGTCGACAGATC-3'
CTCGGGCACACTGACATCCTTCTCATCGCCCGTCTTGGGAACAGCTTCCAGTAATGGGTCCCCAGGACCT
GCCTCCTCTCCCTCCTTGGCCTCGCTGGCCTTAGAGTTGGGGACCCAAAGGCCAGAGTCAATGCAGCGCT
GCATGTGGTACTTTGCGTCGGTGGGGTCCATCTTGCTGATGGCGTCCTGCAGCATCTGCACGTCCTTCAC
ATCGAAGCACTTCTGGAGTTCCTCAGGGAGGGACTCGTAGACCTCGACGGGGTCCAGGCCGCCGGGGCCG
AGCCGCTTCTTGCGCTCCTCCTCCTCGTACTCCTTCATGGCCTTCTCGATGCACAGCTTGGCACGGCCCC
